Addgene plasmid #153735: pGBW-m4252918
Purpose: Mammalian expression plasmid for SARS-CoV-2 ORF10 protein
Depositing lab: Ginkgo Bioworks & Benjie Chen. Depositing organization: Ginkgo Bioworks.
Backbone
  Vector backbone: pTwist_CMV_Hygro_6 with AarI site removed
  Backbone size w/o insert (bp): 6525
  Vector type: Mammalian Expression
  Selectable markers: Hygromycin
Growth in bacteria
  Bacterial resistance: Ampicillin, 100 μg/mL
  Growth temperature: 37°C
  Growth strain: DH5alpha
  Copy number: High Copy
Gene/Insert
  Gene/Insert name: SARS-CoV-2 ORF10 protein
  Species: Severe acute respiratory syndrome coronavirus 2
  Insert size (bp): 110
  Mutation: wt
  Entrez Gene: ORF10 (a.k.a. GU280_gp11)
  Promoter: CMV
  Tag / fusion protein: Cleavable TEV;S-tag (C terminal on backbone)
  Cloning method: Unknown
Resource information
  A portion of this plasmid was derived from a plasmid made by: GinkgoBioworks
Depositor comments: NCBI reference sequence: 43740576
How to cite: pGBW-m4252918 was a gift from Ginkgo Bioworks & Benjie Chen (Addgene plasmid # 153735 ; http://n2t.net/addgene:153735 ; RRID:Addgene_153735)
