[The description below was written by a language model from this plasmid's Addgene catalogue record and pLannotate feature annotations shown in this document.]
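Description:
pGBW-m4252918 is a mammalian expression plasmid for the ORF10 protein of SARS-CoV-2, built on a pTwist_CMV_Hygro_6 backbone from which an AarI restriction site has been removed. It is propagated in E. coli as a high-copy plasmid through a ColE1/pUC-type origin and selected with ampicillin via a full-length β-lactamase gene. A second, short β-lactamase fragment also appears in the annotation and is probably a backbone remnant. For selection in mammalian cells, the plasmid carries a separate cassette in which the human ubiquitin C promoter drives hygromycin B phosphotransferase, followed by a synthetic polyadenylation signal.

The payload is the wild-type ORF10 coding sequence, a very short insert of about 110 bp, expressed from the CMV immediate-early enhancer and promoter and terminated by an SV40 polyadenylation signal. According to the catalogue entry, the backbone supplies a C-terminal S-tag preceded by a TEV protease cleavage site, so the protein can be detected or affinity-captured through the tag, which can then be removed by cleavage. The automated feature table does not annotate the ORF10 insert or the TEV/S-tag region. These presumably lie in the unannotated stretch between the CMV promoter elements and the SV40 poly(A) signal. The expression unit is bracketed by short β-globin insulator elements and by T7 and rrnG transcription terminators, an arrangement meant to isolate it from read-through and neighbouring transcription. The sequenced record is 6,720 nt, slightly larger than the sum of the listed backbone and insert sizes. The construct is suited to transient expression or hygromycin-selected stable expression of tagged ORF10 in mammalian cells.
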