Features (pLannotate 1.2.2; 18 found; start..end, strand, type, name):
     87..158     +  misc_feature   5' β-globin insulator: insulator upstream of the human β-globin locus (Farrell et al., 2002)
    163..209     -  terminator     T7 terminator: transcription terminator for bacteriophage T7 RNA polymerase
    227..275     -  polyA_signal   poly(A) signal: synthetic polyadenylation signal
    356..659     +  enhancer       CMV enhancer: human cytomegalovirus immediate early enhancer
    732..749     -  promoter       CMV promoter (fragment): human cytomegalovirus (CMV) immediate early promoter
    812..863     +  promoter       CMVd2 promoter: truncated human cytomegalovirus (CMV) immediate early promoter that yields moderately reduced expression relative to the full-length promoter
   1186..1307    -  polyA_signal   SV40 poly(A) signal: SV40 polyadenylation signal
   1330..1399    -  CDS            large T antigen (fragment): large T antigen from SV40 (simian virus 40)
   1422..1468    +  terminator     T7 terminator: transcription terminator for bacteriophage T7 RNA polymerase
   1498..1634    +  terminator     rrnG terminator: transcription terminator from the E. coli ribosomal RNA rrnG operon (Albrechtsen et al., 1991)
   1679..1750    +  misc_feature   3' β-globin insulator: insulator downstream of the human β-globin locus (Farrell et al., 2002)
   1976..2564    -  rep_origin     ori: high-copy-number ColE1/pMB1/pBR322/pUC origin of replication
   2736..2800    -  CDS            bla(M) (fragment): β-lactamase lacking the signal sequence; bla(M); allows cytosolic expression of β-lactamase
   3064..4273    +  promoter       UbC promoter: human ubiquitin C promoter
   4283..5304    +  CDS            HygR (fragment): hygromycin B phosphotransferase confers resistance to hygromycin
   5332..5380    +  polyA_signal   poly(A) signal: synthetic polyadenylation signal
   5646..6506    +  CDS            AmpR: β-lactamase; bla; confers resistance to ampicillin, carbenicillin, and related antibiotics
   6519..6655    +  terminator     rrnG terminator: transcription terminator from the E. coli ribosomal RNA rrnG operon (Albrechtsen et al., 1991)
>Addgene plasmid #153735 | pGBW-m4252918 | addgene full sequence | sequence record 300736 | Ginkgo NGS Result
CAGCCGTGGCGCTCATTTGCTCGTCGGGCATCGAATCTCGTCAGCTATCGTCAGCTTACCTTTTTGGCAG
CGATCGCGGCTCCCGACATCTTGGACCATTAGCTCCACAGGTATCTTCTTCCCTCTAGTGGTCATAACAG
CAGCTTCAGCTACCTCTCAATTCAAAAAACCCCTCAAGACCCGTTTAGAGGCCCCAAGGGGTTATGCTAT
CAATCGTTGCGTTACACACACAAAAAACCAACACACATCCATCTTCGATGGATAGCGATTTTATTATCTA
ACTGCTGATCGAGTGTAGCCAGATCTAGTAATCAATTACGGGGTCATTAGTTCATAGCCCATATATGGAG
TTCCGCGTTACATAACTTACGGTAAATGGCCCGCCTGGCTGACCGCCCAACGACCCCCGCCCATTGACGT
CAATAATGACGTATGTTCCCATAGTAACGCCAATAGGGACTTTCCATTGACGTCAATGGGTGGAGTATTT
ACGGTAAACTGCCCACTTGGCAGTACATCAAGTGTATCATATGCCAAGTACGCCCCCTATTGACGTCAAT
GACGGTAAATGGCCCGCCTGGCATTATGCCCAGTACATGACCTTATGGGACTTTCCTACTTGGCAGTACA
TCTACGTATTAGTCATCGCTATTACCATGCTGATGCGGTTTTGGCAGTACATCAATGGGCGTGGATAGCG
GTTTGACTCACGGGGATTTCCAAGTCTCCACCCCATTGACGTCAATGGGAGTTTGTTTTGGCACCAAAAT
CAACGGGACTTTCCAAAATGTCGTAACAACTCCGCCCCATTGACGCAAATGGGCGGTAGGCGTGTACGGT
GGGAGGTCTATATAAGCAGAGCTGGTTTAGTGAACCGTCAGATCAGATCTTTGTCGATCCTACCATCCAC
TCGACACACCCGCCAGCGGCCGCCACCATGGGGTACATAAATGTTTTCGCCTTTCCATTCACGATCTATT
CACTCCTTTTATGTAGGATGAACTCTCGCAATTACATTGCTCAGGTAGACGTCGTGAACTTTAACCTAAC
TGAAAACCTTTACTTTCAGTCGAAAGAAACCGCGGCAGCTAAGTTCGAGAGGCAGCACATGGACAGTTAA
GGATCCGCAGGCCTCTGCTAGCTTGACTGACTGAGATACAGCGTACCTTCAGCTCACAGACATGATAAGA
TACATTGATGAGTTTGGACAAACCACAACTAGAATGCAGTGAAAAAAATGCTTTATTTGTGAAATTTGTG
ATGCTATTGCTTTATTTGTAACCATTATAAGCTGCAATAAACAAGTTAACAACAACAATTGCATTCATTT
TATGTTTCAGGTTCAGGGGGAGGTGTGGGAGGTTTTTTAAAGCAAGTAAAACCTCTACAAATGTGGTATT
GGCCCATCTCTATCGGTATCGTAGCATAACCCCTTGGGGCCTCTAAACGGGTCTTGAGGGGTTTTTTGTG
CCCCTCGGGCCGGATTGCTATCTACCGGCATTGGCGCAGAAAAAAATGCCTGATGCGACGCTGCGCGTCT
TATACTCCCACATATGCCAGATTCAGCAACGGATACGGCTTCCCCAACTTGCCCACTTCCATACGTGTCC
TCCTTACCAGAAATTTATCCTTAAGGTCGTCAGCTATCCTGCAGGCGATCTCTCGATTTCGATCAAGACA
TTCCTTTAATGGTCTTTTCTGGACACCACTAGGGGTCAGAAGTAGTTCATCAAACTTTCTTCCCTCCCTA
ATCTCATTGGTTACCTTGGGCTATCGAAACTTAATTAACCAGTCAAGTCAGCTACTTGGCGAGATCGACT
TGTCTGGGTTTCGACTACGCTCAGAATTGCGTCAGTCAAGTTCGATCTGGTCCTTGCTATTGCACCCGTT
CTCCGATTACGAGTTTCATTTAAATCATGTGAGCAAAAGGCCAGCAAAAGGCCAGGAACCGTAAAAAGGC
CGCGTTGCTGGCGTTTTTCCATAGGCTCCGCCCCCCTGACGAGCATCACAAAAATCGACGCTCAAGTCAG
AGGTGGCGAAACCCGACAGGACTATAAAGATACCAGGCGTTTCCCCCTGGAAGCTCCCTCGTGCGCTCTC
CTGTTCCGACCCTGCCGCTTACCGGATACCTGTCCGCCTTTCTCCCTTCGGGAAGCGTGGCGCTTTCTCA
TAGCTCACGCTGTAGGTATCTCAGTTCGGTGTAGGTCGTTCGCTCCAAGCTGGGCTGTGTGCACGAACCC
CCCGTTCAGCCCGACCGCTGCGCCTTATCCGGTAACTATCGTCTTGAGTCCAACCCGGTAAGACACGACT
TATCGCCACTGGCAGCAGCCACTGGTAACAGGATTAGCAGAGCGAGGTATGTAGGCGGTGCTACAGAGTT
CTTGAAGTGGTGGCCTAACTACGGCTACACTAGAAGAACAGTATTTGGTATCTGCGCTCTGCTGAAGCCA
GTTACCTTCGGAAAAAGAGTTGGTAGCTCTTGATCCGGCAAACAAACCACCGCTGGTAGCGGTGGTTTTT
TTGTTTGCAAGCAGCAGATTACGCGCAGAAAAAAAGGATCTCAAGAAGATCCTTTGATCTTTTCTACGGG
GTCTGACGCTCAGTGGAACGAAAACTCACGTTAAGGGATTTTGGTCATGAGATTATCAAAAAGGATCTTC
ACCTAGATCCTTTTAAATTAAAAATGAAGTTTTAAATCAATCTAAAGTATATATGAGTAAACTTGGTCTG
ACAGTTACCAATGCTTAATCAGTGAGGCACCTATCTCAGCGATCTGTCTATTTCGTTCATCCATAGTTGC
ATTTAAATTTCCGAACTCTCCAAGGCCCTCGTCGGAAAATCTTCAAACCTTTCGTCCGATCCATCTTGCA
GGCTACCTCTCGAACGAACTATCGCAAGTCTCTTGGCCGGCCTTGCGCCTTGGCTATTGCTTGGCAGCGC
CTATCGCCAGGTATTACTCCAATCCCGAATATCCGAGATCGGGATCACCCGAGAGAAGTTCAACCTACAT
CCTCAATCCCGATCTATCCGAGATCCGAGGAATATCGAAATCGGGGCGCGCCTGGCCTCCGCGCCGGGTT
TTGGCGCCTCCCGCGGGCGCCCCCCTCGTCACGGCGAGCGCTGCCACGTCAGACGAAGGGCGCAGGAGCG
TCCTGATCCTTCCGCCCGGACGCTCAGGACAGCGGCCCGCTGCTCATAAGACTCGGCCTTAGAACCCCAG
TATCAGCAGAAGGACATTTTAGGACGGGACTTGGGTGACTCTAGGGCACTGGTTTTCTTTCCAGAGAGCG
GAACAGGCGAGGAAAAGTAGTCCCTTCTCGGCGATTCTGCGGAGGGATCTCCGTGGGGCGGTGAACGCCG
ATGATTATATAAGGACGCGCCGGGTGTGGCACAGCTAGTTCCGTCGCAGCCGGGATTTGGGTCGCGGTTC
TTGTTTGTGGATCGCTGTGATCGTCACTTGGTGAGTAGCGGGCTGCTGGGCTGGCCGGGGCTTTCGTGGC
CGCCGGGCCGCTCGGTGGGACGGAAGCGTGTGGAGAGACCGCCAAGGGCTGTAGTCTGGGTCCGCGAGCA
AGGTTGCCCTGAACTGGGGGTTGGGGGGAGCGCAGCAAAATGGCGGCTGTTCCCGAGTCTTGAATGGAAG
ACGCTTGTGAGGCGGGCTGTGAGGTCGTTGAAACAAGGTGGGGGGCATGGTGGGCGGCAAGAACCCAAGG
TCTTGAGCCCTTCGCTAATGCGGGAAAGCTCTTATTCGGGTGAGATGGGCTGGGCACCATCTGGGGACCC
TGACGTGAAGTTTGTCACTGACTGGAGAACTCGGTTTGTCGTCTGTTGCGGGGGCGGCAGTTATGGCGGT
GCCGTTGGGCAGTGCACCCGTACCTTTGGGAGCGCGCGCCCTCGTCGTGTCGTGACGTCACCCGTTCTGT
TGGCTTATAATGCAGGGTGGGGCCACCAGCCGGTAGGTGTGCGGTAGGCTTTTCTCCGTCGCAGGACGCA
GGGTTCGGGCCTAGGGTAGGCTCTCCTGAATCGACAGGCGCCGGACCTCTGGTGAGGGGAGGGATAAGTG
AGGCGTCAGTTTCTTTGGTCGGTTTTATGTACCTATCTTCTTAAGTAGCTGAAGCTCCGGTTTTGAACTA
TGCGCTCGGGGTTGGCGAGTGTGTTTTGTGAAGTTTTTTAGGCACCTTTTGAAATGTAATCATTTGGGTC
AATATGTAATTTTCAGTGTTAGACTTGTAAATTGTCCGCTAAATTCTGGCCGTTTTTGGCTTTTTTGTTA
GACAACATGGGTAAAAAGCCTGAACTCACCGCGACGTCTGTCGAGAAGTTTCTGATCGAAAAGTTCGACA
GCGTCTCCGACCTGATGCAGCTCTCGGAGGGCGAAGAATCTCGTGCTTTCAGCTTCGATGTAGGAGGGCG
TGGATATGTCCTGCGGGTAAATAGCTGCGCCGATGGTTTCTACAAAGATCGTTATGTTTATCGGCACTTT
GCATCCGCCGCGCTCCCGATTCCGGAAGTGCTTGACATTGGGGAGTTCAGCGAGAGCCTGACCTATTGCA
TCTCCCGCCGTGCACAGGGTGTCACGTTGCAAGACCTGCCTGAAACCGAACTGCCCGCTGTTCTGCAGCC
GGTCGCGGAGGCAATGGATGCCATCGCTGCCGCCGATCTTAGCCAGACGAGCGGGTTCGGCCCATTCGGA
CCGCAAGGAATCGGTCAATACACTACATGGCGTGATTTCATATGCGCGATTGCTGATCCCCATGTGTATC
ACTGGCAAACTGTGATGGACGACACCGTCAGTGCGTCCGTCGCGCAGGCTCTCGATGAGCTGATGCTTTG
GGCCGAGGACTGCCCCGAAGTCCGGCACCTCGTGCACGCGGATTTCGGCTCCAACAATGTCCTGACGGAC
AATGGCCGCATAACAGCGGTCATTGACTGGAGCGAGGCGATGTTCGGGGATTCCCAATACGAGGTCGCCA
ACATCTTCTTCTGGAGGCCGTGGTTGGCTTGTATGGAGCAGCAGACGCGCTACTTCGAGCGGAGGCATCC
GGAGCTTGCAGGATCGCCCCGGCTCCGGGCGTATATGCTCCGCATTGGTCTTGACCAACTCTATCAGAGC
TTGGTTGACGGCAATTTCGATGATGCAGCTTGGGCGCAGGGTCGATGCGACGCAATCGTCCGATCCGGAG
CCGGGACTGTCGGGCGTACACAAATCGCCCGCAGAAGCGCCGCCGTCTGGACCGATGGCTGTGTAGAAGT
ACTCGCCGATAGTGGAAACCGACGCCCCAGCACTCGTCCGAGGGCAAAGGAATAAGCTAGTATGTAAGCC
TAGTCTTAGATAATAAAATCGCTATCCATCGAAGATGGATGTGTGTTGGTTTTTTGTGTGTGTAACGCTA
GGCGCGCCTGGTGTACCGAGAACGATCCTCTCAGTGCGAGTCTCGACGATCCATATCGTTGCTTGGCAGT
CAGCCAGTCGGAATCCAGCTTGGGACCCAGGAAGTCCAATCGTCAGATATTGTACTCAAGCCTGGTCACG
GCAGCGTACCGATCTGTTTAAACCTAGATATTGATAGTCTGATCGGTCAACGTATAATCGAGTCCTAGCT
TTTGCAAACATCTATCAAGAGACAGGATCAGCAGGAGGCTTTCGCATGAGTATTCAACATTTCCGTGTCG
CCCTTATTCCCTTTTTTGCGGCATTTTGCCTTCCTGTTTTTGCTCACCCAGAAACGCTGGTGAAAGTAAA
AGATGCTGAAGATCAGTTGGGTGCGCGAGTGGGTTACATCGAACTGGATCTCAACAGCGGTAAGATCCTT
GAGAGTTTTCGCCCCGAAGAACGCTTTCCAATGATGAGCACTTTTAAAGTTCTGCTATGTGGCGCGGTAT
TATCCCGTATTGACGCCGGGCAAGAGCAACTCGGTCGCCGCATACACTATTCTCAGAATGACTTGGTTGA
GTATTCACCAGTCACAGAAAAGCATCTTACGGATGGCATGACAGTAAGAGAATTATGCAGTGCTGCCATA
ACCATGAGTGATAACACTGCGGCCAACTTACTTCTGACAACGATTGGAGGACCGAAGGAGCTAACCGCTT
TTTTGCACAACATGGGGGATCATGTAACTCGCCTTGATCGTTGGGAACCGGAGCTGAATGAAGCCATACC
AAACGACGAGCGTGACACCACGATGCCTGTAGCAATGGCAACAACCTTGCGTAAACTATTAACTGGCGAA
CTACTTACTCTAGCTTCCCGGCAACAGTTGATAGACTGGATGGAGGCGGATAAAGTTGCAGGACCACTTC
TGCGCTCGGCCCTTCCGGCTGGCTGGTTTATTGCTGATAAATCTGGAGCCGGTGAGCGTGGGTCTCGCGG
TATCATTGCAGCACTGGGGCCAGATGGTAAGCCCTCCCGTATCGTAGTTATCTACACGACGGGGAGTCAG
GCAACTATGGATGAACGAAATAGACAGATCGCTGAGATAGGTGCCTCACTGATTAAGCATTGGTAACCGA
TTCTAGGTGCATTGGCGCAGAAAAAAATGCCTGATGCGACGCTGCGCGTCTTATACTCCCACATATGCCA
GATTCAGCAACGGATACGGCTTCCCCAACTTGCCCACTTCCATACGTGTCCTCCTTACCAGAAATTTATC
CTTAAGATCCCGAATCGTTTAAACTCGACTCTGGCTCTATCGAATCTCCGTCGTTTCGAGCTTACGCGAA
